Addgene plasmid #172478: CAG-loxP-3xpA-loxP-sfGFP+pCI syntron
Purpose: sfGFP with a synthetic intron from the pCI expression vector (Promega)
Depositing lab: Mario Capecchi. Depositing organization: University of Utah.
Backbone
  Vector backbone: Custom
  Backbone manufacturer: Hyung-song Nam, Capecchi laboratory
  Vector type: Mammalian Expression, Cre/Lox
Growth in bacteria
  Bacterial resistance: Ampicillin, 100 μg/mL
  Growth temperature: 30°C
  Growth strain: DH10B
  Copy number: High Copy
Gene/Insert
  Gene/Insert name: sfGFP
  Species: Synthetic
Resource information
  A portion of this plasmid was derived from a plasmid made by: CAG promoter is from pCAGGS obtained from BCCM/LMBP. SV40 pA is from Clontech. sfGFP is from Sandia Biotech. WPRE is from Miguel Ramalho-Santos. bGH pA is from Neal Copeland. Backbone is from Stratagene.
Terms and licenses: Academic/Nonprofit Terms; Industry Terms: Not Available to Industry
How to cite: CAG-loxP-3xpA-loxP-sfGFP+pCI syntron was a gift from Mario Capecchi (Addgene plasmid # 172478 ; http://n2t.net/addgene:172478 ; RRID:Addgene_172478)
