[The description below was written by a language model from this plasmid's Addgene catalogue record and pLannotate feature annotations shown in this document.]
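Description:
CAG-loxP-3xpA-loxP-sfGFP+pCI syntron is a 7.5 kb mammalian expression plasmid of the Cre/lox conditional-reporter type, built on a custom backbone whose bacterial portion comes from a Stratagene pBluescript-style vector. It is maintained in E. coli as a high-copy plasmid through a ColE1/pUC origin and selected with ampicillin via the β-lactamase gene. Remnants of the cloning vector (lac promoter/operator, lacZα fragment, T7 promoter, f1 origin) flank the cassette but play no part in its mammalian function.

The payload is driven by the CAG promoter, annotated here as the CMV immediate-early enhancer, the chicken β-actin promoter and the chicken β-actin/rabbit β-globin chimeric intron, which gives strong, broadly active transcription in mammalian cells. Immediately downstream sits a floxed stop element: two loxP sites in the same orientation bracketing three tandem SV40 polyadenylation signals. These terminate transcripts before the reporter is reached, so sfGFP should stay silent until Cre recombinase excises the 3xpA block and leaves a single loxP site between promoter and coding sequence.

The superfolder GFP open reading frame is annotated as two fragments, interrupted by the 133 bp synthetic chimeric intron (human β-globin/immunoglobulin heavy chain) taken from the pCI vector. This intron must be spliced out to restore the intact reading frame. The reporter is followed by a WPRE, which enhances post-transcriptional expression, and a bovine growth hormone polyadenylation signal.

The record states the purpose only as sfGFP carrying this synthetic intron. The design fits use as a Cre-dependent fluorescent reporter for assessing how an intron within the coding sequence affects expression, although the record does not describe specific experiments.
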