Features (pLannotate 1.2.2; 28 found; start..end, strand, type, name):
     24..128     +  promoter       AmpR promoter: bla
    129..989     +  CDS            AmpR: β-lactamase; bla; confers resistance to ampicillin, carbenicillin, and related antibiotics
   1160..1748    +  rep_origin     ori: high-copy-number ColE1/pMB1/pBR322/pUC origin of replication
   1931..2023    +  CDS            lacI (fragment): lac repressor; lacI; The lac repressor binds to the lac operator to inhibit transcription in E. coli. This inhibition can be relieved by adding lactose or isopropyl-β-D-thiogalactopyranoside (IPTG).
   2036..2057    +  protein_bind   CAP binding site: CAP binding activates transcription in the presence of cAMP. E. coli catabolite activator protein
   2072..2102    +  promoter       lac promoter: promoter for the E. coli lac operon
   2110..2126    +  protein_bind   lac operator: The lac repressor binds to the lac operator to inhibit transcription in E. coli. This inhibition can be relieved by adding lactose or isopropyl-β-D-thiogalactopyranoside (IPTG). lac repressor encoded by lacI
   2406..2785    +  enhancer       CMV enhancer: human cytomegalovirus immediate early enhancer
   2787..3064    +  promoter       chicken β-actin promoter: No description available
   3065..4081    +  intron         chimeric intron: chimera between introns from chicken β-actin and rabbit β-globin
   4141..4174    +  protein_bind   loxP: Cre-mediated recombination occurs in the 8-bp core sequence (GCATACAT). Cre recombinase
   4177..4202    +  misc_feature   MCS (fragment): pBluescript multiple cloning site
   4202..4284    +  CDS            large T antigen (fragment): large T antigen from SV40 (simian virus 40)
   4307..4428    +  polyA_signal   SV40 poly(A) signal: SV40 polyadenylation signal
   4435..4517    +  CDS            large T antigen (fragment): large T antigen from SV40 (simian virus 40)
   4540..4661    +  polyA_signal   SV40 poly(A) signal: SV40 polyadenylation signal
   4668..4750    +  CDS            large T antigen (fragment): large T antigen from SV40 (simian virus 40)
   4773..4894    +  polyA_signal   SV40 poly(A) signal: SV40 polyadenylation signal
   4917..4950    +  protein_bind   loxP: Cre-mediated recombination occurs in the 8-bp core sequence (GCATACAT). Cre recombinase
   4960..5241    +  CDS            Superfolder GFP (fragment): Superfolder GFP is a basic (constitutively fluorescent) green fluorescent protein published in 2005, derived from Aequorea victoria. It is reported to be a very rapidly-maturing weak dimer.
   5242..5374    +  intron         chimeric intron: chimera between introns from human β-globin and immunoglobulin heavy chain genes
   5372..5806    +  CDS            Superfolder GFP (fragment): Superfolder GFP is a basic (constitutively fluorescent) green fluorescent protein published in 2005, derived from Aequorea victoria. It is reported to be a very rapidly-maturing weak dimer.
   5818..6402    +  misc_feature   WPRE: woodchuck hepatitis virus posttranscriptional regulatory element
   6447..6671    +  polyA_signal   bGH poly(A) signal: bovine growth hormone polyadenylation signal
   6675..6696    +  promoter       SV40 promoter (fragment): SV40 enhancer and early promoter
   6869..6887    -  promoter       T7 promoter: promoter for bacteriophage T7 RNA polymerase
   6890..7047    +  CDS            lacZα (fragment): LacZα fragment of β-galactosidase; lacZ fragment
   7079..7507    -  rep_origin     f1 ori (sequence partly withheld): f1 bacteriophage origin of replication; arrow indicates direction of (+) strand synthesis
>Addgene plasmid #172478 | CAG-loxP-3xpA-loxP-sfGFP+pCI syntron | addgene full sequence | sequence record 338912 | Addgene NGS Result
GTGGCACTTTTCGGGGAAATGTGCGCGGAACCCCTATTTGTTTATTTTTCTAAATACATTCAAATATGTA
TCCGCTCATGAGACAATAACCCTGATAAATGCTTCAATAATATTGAAAAAGGAAGAGTATGAGTATTCAA
CATTTCCGTGTCGCCCTTATTCCCTTTTTTGCGGCATTTTGCCTTCCTGTTTTTGCTCACCCAGAAACGC
TGGTGAAAGTAAAAGATGCTGAAGATCAGTTGGGTGCACGAGTGGGTTACATCGAACTGGATCTCAACAG
CGGTAAGATCCTTGAGAGTTTTCGCCCCGAAGAACGTTTTCCAATGATGAGCACTTTTAAAGTTCTGCTA
TGTGGCGCGGTATTATCCCGTATTGACGCCGGGCAAGAGCAACTCGGTCGCCGCATACACTATTCTCAGA
ATGACTTGGTTGAGTACTCACCAGTCACAGAAAAGCATCTTACGGATGGCATGACAGTAAGAGAATTATG
CAGTGCTGCCATAACCATGAGTGATAACACTGCGGCCAACTTACTTCTGACAACGATCGGAGGACCGAAG
GAGCTAACCGCTTTTTTGCACAACATGGGGGATCATGTAACTCGCCTTGATCGTTGGGAACCGGAGCTGA
ATGAAGCCATACCAAACGACGAGCGTGACACCACGATGCCTGTAGCAATGGCAACAACGTTGCGCAAACT
ATTAACTGGCGAACTACTTACTCTAGCTTCCCGGCAACAATTAATAGACTGGATGGAGGCGGATAAAGTT
GCAGGACCACTTCTGCGCTCGGCCCTTCCGGCTGGCTGGTTTATTGCTGATAAATCTGGAGCCGGTGAGC
GTGGGTCTCGCGGTATCATTGCAGCACTGGGGCCAGATGGTAAGCCCTCCCGTATCGTAGTTATCTACAC
GACGGGGAGTCAGGCAACTATGGATGAACGAAATAGACAGATCGCTGAGATAGGTGCCTCACTGATTAAG
CATTGGTAACTGTCAGACCAAGTTTACTCATATATACTTTAGATTGATTTAAAACTTCATTTTTAATTTA
AAAGGATCTAGGTGAAGATCCTTTTTGATAATCTCATGACCAAAATCCCTTAACGTGAGTTTTCGTTCCA
CTGAGCGTCAGACCCCGTAGAAAAGATCAAAGGATCTTCTTGAGATCCTTTTTTTCTGCGCGTAATCTGC
TGCTTGCAAACAAAAAAACCACCGCTACCAGCGGTGGTTTGTTTGCCGGATCAAGAGCTACCAACTCTTT
TTCCGAAGGTAACTGGCTTCAGCAGAGCGCAGATACCAAATACTGTTCTTCTAGTGTAGCCGTAGTTAGG
CCACCACTTCAAGAACTCTGTAGCACCGCCTACATACCTCGCTCTGCTAATCCTGTTACCAGTGGCTGCT
GCCAGTGGCGATAAGTCGTGTCTTACCGGGTTGGACTCAAGACGATAGTTACCGGATAAGGCGCAGCGGT
CGGGCTGAACGGGGGGTTCGTGCACACAGCCCAGCTTGGAGCGAACGACCTACACCGAACTGAGATACCT
ACAGCGTGAGCTATGAGAAAGCGCCACGCTTCCCGAAGGGAGAAAGGCGGACAGGTATCCGGTAAGCGGC
AGGGTCGGAACAGGAGAGCGCACGAGGGAGCTTCCAGGGGGAAACGCCTGGTATCTTTATAGTCCTGTCG
GGTTTCGCCACCTCTGACTTGAGCGTCGATTTTTGTGATGCTCGTCAGGGGGGCGGAGCCTATGGAAAAA
CGCCAGCAACGCGGCCTTTTTACGGTTCCTGGCCTTTTGCTGGCCTTTTGCTCACATGTTCTTTCCTGCG
TTATCCCCTGATTCTGTGGATAACCGTATTACCGCCTTTGAGTGAGCTGATACCGCTCGCCGCAGCCGAA
CGACCGAGCGCAGCGAGTCAGTGAGCGAGGAAGCGGAAGAGCGCCCAATACGCAAACCGCCTCTCCCCGC
GCGTTGGCCGATTCATTAATGCAGCTGGCACGACAGGTTTCCCGACTGGAAAGCGGGCAGTGAGCGCAAC
GCAATTAATGTGAGTTAGCTCACTCATTAGGCACCCCAGGCTTTACACTTTATGCTTCCGGCTCGTATGT
TGTGTGGAATTGTGAGCGGATAACAATTTCACACAGGAAACAGCTATGACCATGATTACGCCAAGCGCGC
AATTAAGTTTAAACAAGGGCAGGATGTGTCAAACTGCCAATAGAGAACTACTTACTCTTCAGGCTGAAGC
TGATGGAACAGGTAACAAAGGCAAACACTAATCATGATCAGCAAGATGAAGCAGAAAGGGAACAAGGGGA
TATTAAATGTGTATAGACACGCTAGAGAGATGGCTCAGCAGTTAAGAGAACTAGCTGGTCTTTCAGAGGT
CCTGAGATCAATACCGGTCATGGTCGACATTGATTATTGACTAGTTATTAATAGTAATCAATTACGGGGT
CATTAGTTCATAGCCCATATATGGAGTTCCGCGTTACATAACTTACGGTAAATGGCCCGCCTGGCTGACC
GCCCAACGACCCCCGCCCATTGACGTCAATAATGACGTATGTTCCCATAGTAACGCCAATAGGGACTTTC
CATTGACGTCAATGGGTGGAGTATTTACGGTAAACTGCCCACTTGGCAGTACATCAAGTGTATCATATGC
CAAGTACGCCCCCTATTGACGTCAATGACGGTAAATGGCCCGCCTGGCATTATGCCCAGTACATGACCTT
ATGGGACTTTCCTACTTGGCAGTACATCTACGTATTAGTCATCGCTATTACCATGGTCGAGGTGAGCCCC
ACGTTCTGCTTCACTCTCCCCATCTCCCCCCCCTCCCCACCCCCAATTTTGTATTTATTTATTTTTTAAT
TATTTTGTGCAGCGATGGGGGCGGGGGGGGGGGGGGGGCGCGCGCCRGGSGGGGSGGGGSGGGGSGRGGG
GSGGGGSGGGGCGAGGCGGAGAGGTGCGGCGGCAGCCAATCAGAGCGGCGCGCTCCGAAAGTTTCCTTTT
ATGGCGAGGCGGCGGCGGCGGCGGCCCTATAAAAAGCGAAGCGCGCGGCGGGCGGGAGTCGCTGCGCGCT
GCCTTCGCCCCGTGCCCCGCTCCGCCGCCGCCTCGCGCCGCCCGCCCCGGCTCTGACTGACCGCGTTACT
CCCACAGGTGAGCGGGCGGGACGGCCCTTCTCCTCCGGGCTGTAATTAGCGCTTGGTTTAATGACGGCTT
GTTTCTTTTCTGTGGCTGCGTGAAAGCCTTGAGGGGCTCCGGGAGGGCCCTTTGTGCGGGGGGAGCGGCT
CGGGGGGTGCGTGCGTGTGTGTGTGCGTGGGGAGCGCCGCGTGCGGCTCCGCGCTGCCCGGCGGCTGTGA
GCGCTGCGGGCGCGGCGCGGGGCTTTGTGCGCTCCGCAGTGTGCGCGAGGGGAGCGCGGCCGGGGGCGGT
GCCCCGCGGTGCGGGGGGGGCTGCGAGGGGAACAAAGGCTGCGTGCGGGGTGTGTGCGTGGGGGGGTGAG
CAGGGGGTGTGGGCGCGTCGGTCGGGCTGCAACCCCCCCTGCACCCCCCTCCCCGAGTTGCTGAGCACGG
CCCGGCTTCGGGTGCGGGGCTCCGTACGGGGCGTGGCGCGGGGCTCGCCGTGCCGGGCGGGGGGTGGCGG
CAGGTGGGGGTGCCGGGCGGGGCGGGGCCGCCTCGGGCCGGGGAGGGCTCGGGGGAGGGGCGCGGCGGCC
CCCGGAGCGCCGGCGGCTGTCGAGGCGCGGCGAGCCGCAGCCATTGCCTTTTATGGTAATCGTGCGAGAG
GGCGCAGGGACTTCCTTTGTCCCAAATCTGTGCGGAGCCGAAATCTGGGAGGCGCCGCCGCACCCCCTCT
AGCGGGCGCGGGGCGAAGCGGTGCGGCGCCGGCAGGAAGGAAATGGGCGGGGAGGGCCTTCGTGCGTCGC
CGCGCCGCCGTCCCCTTCTCCCTCTCCAGCCTCGGGGCTGTCCGCGGGGGGACGGCTGCCTTCGGGGGGG
ACGGGGCAGGGCGGGGTTCGGCTTCTGGCGTGTGACCGGCGGCTCTAGAGCCTCTGCTAACCATGTTCAT
GCCTTCTTCTTTTTCCTACAGCTCCTGGGCAACGTGCTGGTTATTGTGCTGTCTCATCATTTTGGCAAAG
AATTGCTAGCATAACTTCGTATAGCATACATTATACGAAGTTATAGCCACCGCGGTGGCGGCCGCTCTAG
AATCATAATCAGCCATACCACATTTGTAGAGGTTTTACTTGCTTTAAAAAACCTCCCACACCTCCCCCTG
AACCTGAAACATAAAATGAATGCAATTGTTGTTGTTAACTTGTTTATTGCAGCTTATAATGGTTACAAAT
AAAGCAATAGCATCACAAATTTCACAAATAAAGCATTTTTTTCACTGCATTCTAGTTGTGGTTTGTCCAA
ACTCATCAATGTATCTTAACTAGAATCATAATCAGCCATACCACATTTGTAGAGGTTTTACTTGCTTTAA
AAAACCTCCCACACCTCCCCCTGAACCTGAAACATAAAATGAATGCAATTGTTGTTGTTAACTTGTTTAT
TGCAGCTTATAATGGTTACAAATAAAGCAATAGCATCACAAATTTCACAAATAAAGCATTTTTTTCACTG
CATTCTAGTTGTGGTTTGTCCAAACTCATCAATGTATCTTAACTAGAATCATAATCAGCCATACCACATT
TGTAGAGGTTTTACTTGCTTTAAAAAACCTCCCACACCTCCCCCTGAACCTGAAACATAAAATGAATGCA
ATTGTTGTTGTTAACTTGTTTATTGCAGCTTATAATGGTTACAAATAAAGCAATAGCATCACAAATTTCA
CAAATAAAGCATTTTTTTCACTGCATTCTAGTTGTGGTTTGTCCAAACTCATCAATGTATCTTAACTAGT
GGATCTCATGCCTAGGATAACTTCGTATAGCATACATTATACGAAGTTATAGGCGCGCCATGAGCAAAGG
AGAAGAACTTTTCACTGGAGTTGTCCCAATTCTTGTTGAATTAGATGGTGATGTTAATGGGCACAAATTT
TCTGTCCGTGGAGAGGGAGAGGGAGATGCTACAAACGGAAAACTCACCCTTAAATTTATTTGCACTACTG
GAAAACTACCTGTTCCGTGGCCAACACTTGTCACTACTCTGACCTATGGTGTTCAATGCTTTTCCCGTTA
TCCGGATCACATGAAACGGCATGACTTTTTCAAGAGTGCCATGCCCGAAGGTTATGTACAGGTAAGTATC
AAGGTTACAAGACAGGTTTAAGGAGACCAATAGAAACTGGGCTTGTCGAGACAGAGAAGACTCTTGCGTT
TCTGATAGGCACCTATTGGTCTTACTGACATCCACTTTGCCTTTCTCTCCACAGGAACGCACTATATCTT
TCAAAGATGACGGGACCTACAAGACGCGTGCTGAAGTCAAGTTTGAAGGTGATACCCTTGTTAATCGTAT
CGAGTTAAAGGGTATTGATTTTAAAGAAGATGGAAACATTCTTGGACACAAACTCGAGTACAACTTTAAC
TCACACAATGTATACATCACGGCAGACAAACAAAAGAATGGAATCAAAGCTAACTTCAAAATTCGCCACA
ACGTTGAAGATGGTTCCGTTCAACTAGCAGACCATTATCAACAAAATACTCCAATTGGCGATGGCCCTGT
CCTTTTACCAGACAACCATTACCTGTCGACACAATCTGTCCTTTCGAAAGATCCCAACGAAAAGCGTGAC
CACATGGTCCTTCTTGAGTTTGTAACTGCTGCTGGGATTACACATGGCATGGATGAGCTCTACAAATGAT
TAATTAAAACCTCTGGATTACAAAATTTGTGAAAGATTGACTGGTATTCTTAACTATGTTGCTCCTTTTA
CGCTATGTGGATACGCTGCTTTAATGCCTTTGTATCATGCTATTGCTTCCCGTATGGCTTTCATTTTCTC
CTCCTTGTATAAATCCTGGTTGCTGTCTCTTTATGAGGAGTTGTGGCCCGTTGTCAGGCAACGTGGCGTG
GTGTGCACTGTGTTTGCTGACGCAACCCCCACTGGTTGGGGCATTGCCACCACCTGTCAGCTCCTTTCCG
GGACTTTCGCTTTCCCCCTCCCTATTGCCACGGCGGAACTCATCGCCGCCTGCCTTGCCCGCTGCTGGAC
AGGGGCTCGGCTGTTGGGCACTGACAATTCCGTGGTGTTGTCGGGGAAATCATCGTCCTTTCCTTGGCTG
CTCGCCTGTGTTGCCACCTGGATTCTGCGCGGGACGTCCTTCTGCTACGTCCCTTCGGCCCTCAATCCAG
CGGACCTTCCTTCCCGCGGCCTGCTGCCGGCTCTGCGGCCTCTTCCGCGTCTTCGCCTTCGCCCTCAGAC
GAGTCGGATCTCCCTTTGGGCCGCCTCCCCGCAGGATCCACTAGAGCGGCCGCCTAGAGCTCGCTATCAG
CCTCGACTGTGCCTTCTAGTTGCCAGCCATCTGTTGTTTGCCCCTCCCCCGTGCCTTCCTTGACCCTGGA
AGGTGCCACTCCCACTGTCCTTTCCTAATAAAATGAGGAAATTGCATCGCATTGTCTGAGTAGGTGTCAT
TCTATTCTGGGGGGTGGGGTGGGGCAGGACAGCAAGGGGGAGGATTGGGAAGACAATAGCAGGCATGCTG
GGGATGCGGTGGGCTCTATGGCTTCTGAGGCGGAAAGAACCAGCTGGGGCTCGACTAGAGCTTGCGGAAC
CCTTAAGCTTGTCATTCGAATTTAGACACCCACATGGTGGCTCATGACCATCTATCTATAAATGGATCTG
ATTTTCATGTCTGGCAGTGTACAGAAGCTAACTGAAGAAAGGTGGAAGACCCACAAGAGTTCAAGGTACC
CAATTCGCCCTATAGTGAGTCGTATTACAATTCACTGGCCGTCGTTTTACAACGTCGTGACTGGGAAAAC
CCTGGCGTTACCCAACTTAATCGCCTTGCAGCACATCCCCCTTTCGCCAGCTGGCGTAATAGCGAAGAGG
CCCGCACCGATCGCCCTTCCCAACAGTTGCGCAGCCTGAATGGCGAATGGCAAATTGTAAGCGTTAATAT
TTTGTTAAAATTCGCGTTAAATTTTTGTTAAATCAGCTCATTTTTTAACCAATAGGCCGAAATCGGCAAA
ATCCCTTATAAATCAAAAGAATAGACCGAGATAGGGT
[37 nt withheld, positions 7178-7214]
AAAGAACGTGGACTCCAACGTCAAAGG
[49 nt withheld, positions 7242-7290]
T
[91 nt withheld, positions 7292-7382]
G
[124 nt withheld, positions 7384-7507]
CAG
